>Addgene plasmid #110608 | pBTK614 | addgene full sequence | sequence record 233418 | Addgene NGS Result
CTGCCAGACATCAAATAAAACAAAAGGCTCAGTCGGAAGACTGGGCCTTTTGTTTTATCTGTTGTTTGTC
GGTGAACACTCTCCCGGCTGAGCATGAGACGGAAATCTGCTCGTCAGTGGTGCTCACACTGACGAATCAT
GTACAGATCATACCGATGACTGCCTGGCGACTCACAACTAAGCAAGACAGCCGGAACCAGCGCCGGCGAA
CACCACTGCATATATGGCATATCACAACAGTCCAACTAGTGCACTGCAGTACAGCGGCCGCGATTATCAA
AAAGGATCTTCACCTAGATCCTTTTAAATTAAAAATGAAGTTTTAAATCAATCTAAAGTATATATGAGTA
AACTTGGTCTGACAGTTACCAATGCTTAATCAGTGAGGCACCTATCTCAGCGATCTGTCTATTTCGTTCA
TCCATAGTTGCCTGACTCCCCGTCGTGTAGATAACTACGATACGGGAGGGCTTACCATCTGGCCCCAGTG
CTGCAATGATACCGCGGGACCCACGCTCACCGGCTCCAGATTTATCAGCAATAAACCAGCCAGCCGGAAG
GGCCGAGCGCAGAAGTGGTCCTGCAACTTTATCCGCCTCCATCCAGTCTATTAATTGTTGCCGGGAAGCT
AGAGTAAGTAGTTCGCCAGTTAATAGTTTGCGCAACGTTGTTGCCATTGCTACAGGCATCGTGGTGTCAC
GCTCGTCGTTTGGTATGGCTTCATTCAGCTCCGGTTCCCAACGATCAAGGCGAGTTACATGATCCCCCAT
GTTGTGCAAAAAAGCGGTTAGCTCCTTCGGTCCTCCGATCGTTGTCAGAAGTAAGTTGGCCGCAGTGTTA
TCACTCATGGTTATGGCAGCACTGCATAATTCTCTTACTGTCATGCCATCCGTAAGATGCTTTTCTGTGA
CTGGTGAGTACTCAACCAAGTCATTCTGAGAATAGTGTATGCGGCGACCGAGTTGCTCTTGCCCGGCGTC
AATACGGGATAATACCGCGCCACATAGCAGAACTTTAAAAGTGCTCATCATTGGAAAACGTTCTTCGGGG
CGAAAACTCTCAAGGATCTTACCGCTGTTGAGATCCAGTTCGATGTAACCCACTCGTGCACCCAACTGAT
CTTCAGCATCTTTTACTTTCACCAGCGTTTCTGGGTGAGCAAAAACAGGAAGGCAAAATGCCGCAAAAAA
GGGAATAAGGGCGACACGGAAATGTTGAATACTCATACTCTTCCTTTTTCAATATTATTGAAGCATTTAT
CAGGGTTATTGTCTCATGAGCGGATACATATTTGAATGTATTTAGAAAAATAAACAAATAGGGGTTCCGC
GCACATTTCCCCGAAAAGTGCCACCTGTCATGACCAAAATCCCTTAACGTGAGTTTTCGTTCCACTGAGC
GTCAGACCCCGTAGAAAAGATCAAAGGATCTTCTTGAGATCCTTTTTTTCTGCGCGTAATCTGCTGCTTG
CAAACAAAAAAACCACCGCTACCAGCGGTGGTTTGTTTGCCGGATCAAGAGCTACCAACTCTTTTTCCGA
AGGTAACTGGCTTCAGCAGAGCGCAGATACCAAATACTGTTCTTCTAGTGTAGCCGTAGTTAGGCCACCA
CTTCAAGAACTCTGTAGCACCGCCTACATACCTCGCTCTGCTAATCCTGTTACCAGTGGCTGCTGCCAGT
GGCGATAAGTCGTGTCTTACCGGGTTGGACTCAAGACGATAGTTACCGGATAAGGCGCAGCGGTCGGGCT
GAACGGGGGGTTCGTGCACACAGCCCAGCTTGGAGCGAACGACCTACACCGAACTGAGATACCTACAGCG
TGAGCTATGAGAAAGCGCCACGCTTCCCGAAGGGAGAAAGGCGGACAGGTATCCGGTAAGCGGCAGGGTC
GGAACAGGAGAGCGCACGAGGGAGCTTCCAGGGGGAAACGCCTGGTATCTTTATAGTCCTGTCGGGTTTC
GCCACCTCTGACTTGAGCGTCGATTTTTGTGATGCTCGTCAGGGGGGCGGAGCCTATGGAAAAACGCCAG
CAACGCGGCCTTTTTACGGTTCCTGGCCTTTTGCTGGCCTTTTGCTCACATGTTCTTTCCTGCGTTATCC
CCTGATTCTGTGGATAACCGTGCGGCCGCCCCTGAATTCGCATCTAGAACGGGGTCATCACGGCTCATCA
TGCGCCAAACAAATGTGTGCAATACACGCTCGGATGACTGCATGATGACCGCACTGACTGGGGACAGCAG
ATCCACCTAAGCCTGTGAGAGAAGCAGACACCCGACAGATCAAGGCAGTTACGTCTCACCAAACCAGATG
TCAACACAGCTACCTGATCCTTCAACTCAGCAAAAGTTCGATTTATTCAACAAAGCCACGTTGTGTCTCA
AAATCTCTGATGTTACATTGCACAAGATAAAAATATATCATCATGAACAATAAAACTGTCTGCTTACATA
AACAGTAATACAAGGGGTGTTATGGATAAGAAATACTCAATAGGCTTAGCTATCGGCACAAATAGCGTCG
GATGGGCGGTGATCACTGATGAATATAAGGTTCCGTCTAAAAAGTTCAAGGTTCTGGGAAATACAGACCG
CCACAGTATCAAAAAAAATCTTATAGGGGCTCTTTTATTTGACAGTGGAGAGACAGCGGAAGCGACTCGT
CATAAACGGACAGCTCGTAGAAGGTATACACGTCGGAAGAATCGTATTTGTTATCTACAGGAGATTTTTT
CAAATGAGATGGCGAAAGTAGATGATAGTTTCTTTCATCGACTTGAAGAGTCTTTTTTGGTGGAAGAAGA
CAAGAAGCATGAACGTCATCCTATTTTTGGAAATATAGTAGATGAAGTTGCTTATCATGAGAAATATCCA
ACTATCTATCATCTGCGAAAAAAATTGGTAGATTCTACTGATAAAGCGGATTTGCGCTTAATCTATTTGG
CCTTAGCGCATATGATTAAGTTTCGTGGTCATTTTTTGATTGAGGGAGATTTAAATCCTGATAATAGTGA
TGTGGACAAACTATTTATCCAGTTGGTACAAACCTACAATCAATTATTTGAAGAAAACCCTATTAACGCA
AGTGGAGTAGATGCTAAAGCGATTCTTTCTGCACGATTGAGTAAATCAAGACGATTAGAAAATCTCATTG
CTCAGCTCCCCGGTGAGAAGAAAAATGGCTTATTTGGGAATCTCATTGCTTTGTCATTGGGTTTGACCCC
TAATTTTAAATCAAATTTTGATTTGGCAGAAGATGCTAAATTACAGCTTTCAAAAGATACTTACGATGAT
GATTTAGATAATTTATTGGCGCAAATTGGAGATCAATATGCTGATTTGTTTTTGGCAGCTAAGAATTTAT
CAGATGCTATTTTACTTTCAGATATCCTAAGAGTAAATACTGAAATAACTAAGGCTCCCCTATCAGCTTC
AATGATTAAACGCTACGATGAACATCATCAAGACTTGACTCTTTTAAAAGCTTTAGTTCGACAACAACTT
CCAGAAAAGTATAAAGAAATCTTTTTTGATCAATCAAAAAACGGATATGCAGGTTATATTGATGGGGGAG
CTAGCCAAGAAGAATTTTATAAATTTATCAAACCAATTTTAGAAAAAATGGATGGTACTGAGGAATTATT
GGTGAAACTAAATCGTGAAGATTTGCTGCGCAAGCAACGGACCTTTGACAACGGCTCTATTCCCCATCAA
ATTCACTTGGGTGAGCTGCATGCTATTTTGAGAAGACAAGAAGACTTTTATCCATTTTTAAAAGACAATC
GTGAGAAGATTGAAAAAATCTTGACTTTTCGAATTCCTTATTATGTTGGTCCATTGGCGCGTGGCAATAG
TCGTTTTGCATGGATGACTCGGAAGTCTGAAGAAACAATTACCCCATGGAATTTTGAAGAAGTTGTCGAT
AAAGGTGCTTCAGCTCAATCATTTATTGAACGCATGACAAACTTTGATAAAAATCTTCCAAATGAAAAAG
TACTACCAAAACATAGTTTGCTTTATGAGTATTTTACGGTTTATAACGAATTGACAAAGGTCAAATATGT
TACTGAAGGAATGCGAAAACCAGCATTTCTTTCAGGTGAACAGAAGAAAGCCATTGTTGATTTACTCTTC
AAAACAAATCGAAAAGTAACCGTTAAGCAATTAAAAGAAGATTATTTCAAAAAAATAGAATGTTTTGATA
GTGTTGAAATTTCAGGAGTTGAAGATAGATTTAATGCTTCATTAGGTACCTACCATGATTTGCTAAAAAT
TATTAAAGATAAAGATTTTTTGGATAATGAAGAAAATGAAGATATCTTAGAGGATATTGTTTTAACATTG
ACCTTATTTGAAGATAGGGAGATGATTGAGGAAAGACTTAAAACATATGCTCACCTCTTTGATGATAAGG
TGATGAAACAGCTTAAACGTCGCCGTTATACTGGTTGGGGACGTTTGTCTCGAAAATTGATTAATGGTAT
TAGGGATAAGCAATCTGGCAAAACAATATTAGATTTTTTGAAATCAGATGGTTTTGCCAATCGCAATTTT
ATGCAGCTGATCCATGATGATAGTTTGACATTTAAAGAAGACATTCAAAAAGCACAAGTGTCTGGACAAG
GCGATAGTTTACATGAACATATTGCAAATTTAGCTGGTAGCCCTGCTATTAAAAAAGGTATTTTACAGAC
TGTAAAAGTTGTTGATGAATTGGTCAAAGTAATGGGGCGGCATAAGCCAGAAAATATCGTTATTGAAATG
GCACGTGAAAATCAGACAACTCAAAAGGGCCAGAAAAATTCGCGAGAGCGTATGAAACGAATCGAAGAAG
GTATCAAAGAATTAGGAAGTCAGATTCTTAAAGAGCATCCTGTTGAAAATACTCAATTGCAAAATGAAAA
GCTCTATCTCTATTATCTCCAAAATGGAAGAGACATGTATGTGGACCAAGAATTAGATATTAATCGTTTA
AGTGATTATGATGTCGATGCCATTGTTCCACAAAGTTTCCTTAAAGACGATTCAATAGACAATAAGGTCT
TAACGCGTTCTGATAAAAATCGTGGTAAATCGGATAACGTTCCAAGTGAAGAAGTAGTCAAAAAGATGAA
AAACTATTGGAGACAACTTCTAAACGCCAAGTTAATCACTCAACGTAAGTTTGATAATTTAACGAAAGCT
GAACGTGGAGGTTTGAGTGAACTTGATAAAGCTGGTTTTATCAAACGCCAATTGGTTGAAACTCGCCAAA
TCACTAAGCATGTGGCACAAATTTTGGATAGTCGCATGAATACTAAATACGATGAAAATGATAAACTTAT
TCGAGAGGTTAAAGTGATTACCTTAAAATCTAAATTAGTTTCTGACTTCCGAAAAGATTTCCAATTCTAT
AAAGTACGTGAGATTAACAATTACCATCATGCCCATGATGCGTATCTAAATGCCGTCGTTGGAACTGCTT
TGATTAAGAAATATCCAAAACTTGAATCGGAGTTTGTCTATGGTGATTATAAAGTTTATGATGTTCGTAA
AATGATTGCTAAGTCTGAGCAAGAAATAGGCAAAGCAACCGCAAAATATTTCTTTTACTCTAATATCATG
AACTTCTTCAAAACAGAAATTACACTTGCAAATGGAGAGATTCGCAAACGCCCTCTAATCGAAACTAATG
GGGAAACTGGAGAAATTGTCTGGGATAAAGGGCGAGATTTTGCCACAGTGCGCAAAGTATTGTCCATGCC
CCAAGTCAATATTGTCAAGAAAACAGAAGTACAGACAGGCGGATTCTCCAAGGAGTCAATTTTACCAAAA
AGAAATTCGGACAAGCTTATTGCTCGTAAAAAAGACTGGGATCCAAAAAAATATGGTGGTTTTGATAGTC
CAACGGTAGCTTATTCAGTCCTAGTGGTTGCTAAGGTGGAAAAAGGGAAATCGAAGAAGTTAAAATCCGT
TAAAGAGTTACTAGGGATCACAATTATGGAAAGAAGTTCCTTTGAAAAAAATCCGATTGACTTTTTAGAA
GCTAAAGGATATAAGGAAGTTAAAAAAGACTTAATCATTAAACTACCTAAATATAGTCTTTTTGAGTTAG
AAAACGGTCGTAAACGGATGCTGGCTAGTGCCGGAGAATTACAAAAAGGAAATGAGCTGGCTCTGCCAAG
CAAATATGTGAATTTTTTATATTTAGCTAGTCATTATGAAAAGTTGAAGGGTAGTCCAGAAGATAACGAA
CAAAAACAATTGTTTGTGGAGCAGCATAAGCATTATTTAGATGAGATTATTGAGCAAATCAGTGAATTTT
CTAAGCGTGTTATTTTAGCAGATGCCAATTTAGATAAAGTTCTTAGTGCATATAACAAACATAGAGACAA
ACCAATACGTGAACAAGCAGAAAATATTATTCATTTATTTACGTTGACGAATCTTGGAGCTCCCGCTGCT
TTTAAATATTTTGATACAACAATTGATCGTAAACGATATACGTCTACAAAAGAAGTTTTAGATGCCACTC
TTATCCATCAATCCATCACTGGTCTTTATGAAACACGCATTGATTTGAGTCAGCTAGGAGGTGACTGAAG
TATATTTTAGATGAAGATTATTTCTTAATAACTAAAAATATGGTATAATACTCTTAATAAATGCAGTAAT
ACAGGGGCTTTTCAAGACTGAAGTCTAGCTGAGACAAATAGTGCGATTACGAAATTTTTTAGACAAAAAT
AGTCTACGAGGTTTTAGAGCTATGCTGTTTTGAATGGTCCCAAAAC
[68 nt withheld, positions 6767-6834]
ATGAAGAAATTATTATTTGATGATCAGATAGCGGCGGGGAA
Features (pLannotate 1.2.2; 8 found; start..end, strand, type, name):
     15..58      -  terminator     rrnB T1 terminator: Escherichia coli rrnB; transcription terminator T1 from the E. coli rrnB gene
    366..1226    -  CDS            AmpR: β-lactamase; bla; confers resistance to ampicillin, carbenicillin, and related antibiotics
   1227..1331    -  promoter       AmpR promoter: bla
   1434..2022    +  rep_origin     ori: high-copy-number ColE1/pMB1/pBR322/pUC origin of replication
   2472..6578    +  CDS            dCas9: catalytically dead mutant of the Cas9 endonuclease from the Streptococcus pyogenes Type II CRISPR/Cas system RNA-guided DNA-binding protein that lacks endonuclease activity due to the D10A mutation in the RuvC catalytic domain and the H840A mutation in the HNH catalytic domain
   6599..6730    +  misc_feature   crRNA leader: crRNA leader sequence for the Streptococcus pyogenes CRISPR/Cas system
   6731..6766    +  repeat_region  DR: direct repeat for the Streptococcus pyogenes CRISPR/Cas system
   6782..6830    +  terminator     fd terminator (sequence withheld): central terminator from bacteriophage fd (Otsuka and Kunisawa, 1982)
