[The description below was written by a language model from this plasmid's Addgene catalogue record and pLannotate feature annotations shown in this document.]
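Description:
pBTK614 is a 6,875 bp assembled plasmid from the Bee Microbiome Toolkit (BTK), a modular system for building broad-host-range plasmids to engineer bee gut bacteria. It sits on a high-copy ColE1/pUC-type origin and carries the β-lactamase gene (AmpR) under its native bla promoter, so it is maintained and selected in E. coli with ampicillin. It is catalogued as a synthetic biology vector. The ColE1 backbone marks it as an intermediate propagated in E. coli, not as the final broad-host-range construct.

The payload is dCas9, the catalytically dead Streptococcus pyogenes Cas9 with the D10A (RuvC domain) and H840A (HNH domain) substitutions. It still binds DNA under RNA guidance but cannot cut it, which makes it the effector for CRISPR interference. Immediately downstream of the coding sequence the annotation shows the S. pyogenes crRNA leader and a single direct repeat, followed by the bacteriophage fd terminator. No spacer or guide is annotated, which agrees with the catalogue statement that the plasmid encodes no targeting sgRNA. An rrnB T1 terminator lies on the opposite strand near the start of the record, where it probably helps insulate the cassette from read-through transcription. About 450 bp upstream of dCas9 carries no annotation, and the record does not state which promoter drives dCas9 expression.

According to the record, pBTK614 serves as a dCas9 transcriptional unit in Stage 2 assembly, where it is combined with other units to build plasmids that repress chosen target genes. On its own it provides a non-targeting dCas9 component.
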