Addgene plasmid #110608: pBTK614
Purpose: BTK assembled plasmid - Encodes dCas9 with no targeting sgRNA (used in Stage 2 assembly to repress target genes)
Depositing lab: Jeffrey Barrick. Depositing organization: University of Texas at Austin. Publication: Genetic Engineering of Bee Gut Microbiome Bacteria with a Toolkit for Modular Assembly of Broad-Host-Range Plasmids. Leonard SP, Perutka J, Powell JE, Geng P, Richhart DD, Byrom M, Kar S, Davies BW, Ellington AD, Moran NA, Barrick JE. ACS Synth Biol. 2018 May 18;7(5):1279-1290. doi: 10.1021/acssynbio.7b00399. Epub 2018 Apr 13. PubMed 29608282.
Backbone
  Vector backbone: ColE1
  Vector type: Synthetic Biology
Growth in bacteria
  Bacterial resistance: Ampicillin, 100 μg/mL
  Growth temperature: 37°C
  Growth strain: DH5alpha
  Copy number: High Copy
Gene/Insert
  Gene/Insert name: dCas9
  Species: Synthetic
  Cloning method: Gibson Cloning
Terms and licenses: Academic/Nonprofit Terms; Industry Terms: Not Available to Industry
How to cite: pBTK614 was a gift from Jeffrey Barrick (Addgene plasmid # 110608 ; http://n2t.net/addgene:110608 ; RRID:Addgene_110608)
